>Addgene plasmid #217319 | pMRX-IBU-pSu9-HaloTag7-SNAP | addgene full sequence | sequence record 436845 | Addgene NGS Result
CCGAGACCTCATCACCCAGGTTAAGATCAAGGTCTTTTCACCTGGCCCGCATGGACACCCAGACCAGGTC
CCCTACATCGTGACCTGGGAAGCCTTGGCTTTTGACCCCCCTCCCTGGGTCAAGCCCTTTGTACACCCTA
AGCCTCCGCCTCCTCTTCCTCCATCCGCCCCGTCTCTCCCCCTTGAACCTCCTCGTTCGACCCCGCCTCG
ATCCTCCCTTTATCCAGCCCTCACTCCTTCTCTAGGCGCCCCCATATGGCCATATGAGATCTTATATGGG
GCACCCCCGCCCCTTGTAAACTTCCCTGACCCTGACATGACAAGAGTTACTAACAGCCCCTCTCTCCAAG
CTCACTTACAGGCTCTCTACTTAGTCCAGCACGAAGTCTGGAGACCTCTGGCGGCAGCCTACCAAGAACA
ACTGGACCGACCGGTGGTACCTCACCCTTACCGAGTCGGCGACACAGTGTGGGTCCGCCGACACCAGACT
AAGAACCTAGAACCTCGCTGGAAAGGACCTTACACAGTCCTGCTGACCACCCCCACCGCCCTCAAAGTAG
ACGGCATCGCAGCTTGGATACACGCCGCCCACGTGAAGGCTGCCGACCCCGGGGGTGGACCATCCTCTAG
ACTGCCGGATCTGCCATCGATATAAAGCTTAAAGGATCCATGGCCTCCACTCGTGTCCTCGCCTCTCGCC
TGGCCTCCCAGATGGCTGCTTCCGCCAAGGTTGCCCGCCCTGCTGTCCGCGTTGCTCAGGTCAGCAAGCG
CACCATCCAGACTGGCTCCCCCCTCCAGACCCTCAAGCGCACCCAGATGACCTCCATCGTCAACGCCACC
ACCCGCCAGGCTTTCCAGAAGCGCGCCTACTCTTCTGATCCACCGGTCGCCACCGGTAGCGGAAGCGGCA
GCGGCAGCGGCGAAATCGGTACTGGCTTTCCATTCGACCCCCATTATGTGGAAGTCCTGGGCGAGCGCAT
GCACTACGTCGATGTTGGTCCGCGCGATGGCACCCCTGTGCTGTTCCTGCACGGTAACCCGACCTCCTCC
TACGTGTGGCGCAACATCATCCCGCATGTTGCACCGACCCATCGCTGCATTGCTCCAGACCTGATCGGTA
TGGGCAAATCCGACAAACCAGACCTGGGTTATTTCTTCGACGACCACGTCCGCTTCATGGATGCCTTCAT
CGAAGCCCTGGGTCTGGAAGAGGTCGTCCTGGTCATTCACGACTGGGGCTCCGCTCTGGGTTTCCACTGG
GCCAAGCGCAATCCAGAGCGCGTCAAAGGTATTGCATTTATGGAGTTCATCCGCCCTATCCCGACCTGGG
ACGAATGGCCAGAATTTGCCCGCGAGACCTTCCAGGCCTTCCGCACCACCGACGTCGGCCGCAAGCTGAT
CATCGATCAGAACGTTTTTATCGAGGGTACGCTGCCGATGGGTGTCGTCCGCCCGCTGACTGAAGTCGAG
ATGGACCATTACCGCGAGCCGTTCCTGAATCCTGTTGACCGCGAGCCACTGTGGCGCTTCCCAAACGAGC
TGCCAATCGCCGGTGAGCCAGCGAACATCGTCGCGCTGGTCGAAGAATACATGGACTGGCTGCACCAGTC
CCCTGTCCCGAAGCTGCTGTTCTGGGGCACCCCAGGCGTTCTGATCCCACCGGCCGAAGCCGCTCGCCTG
GCCAAAAGCCTGCCTAACTGCAAGGCTGTGGACATCGGCCCAGGTCTGAATCTGCTGCAAGAAGACAACC
CGGACCTGATCGGCAGCGAGATCGCGCGCTGGCTGTCTACTCTGGAGATTTCCGGTGGGAATTCGGGCTC
TGGTTCAGGCGACAAAGACTGCGAAATGAAGCGCACCACCCTGGATAGCCCTCTGGGCAAGCTGGAACTG
TCTGGGTGCGAACAGGGCCTGCACCGTATCATCTTCCTGGGCAAAGGAACATCTGCCGCCGACGCCGTGG
AAGTGCCTGCCCCAGCCGCCGTGCTGGGCGGACCAGAGCCACTGATGCAGGCCACCGCCTGGCTCAACGC
CTACTTTCACCAGCCTGAGGCCATCGAGGAGTTCCCTGTGCCAGCCCTGCACCACCCAGTGTTCCAGCAG
GAGAGCTTTACCCGCCAGGTGCTGTGGAAACTGCTGAAAGTGGTGAAGTTCGGAGAGGTCATCAGCTACA
GCCACCTGGCCGCCCTGGCCGGCAATCCCGCCGCCACCGCCGCCGTGAAAACCGCCCTGAGCGGAAATCC
CGTGCCCATTCTGATCCCCTGCCACCGGGTGGTGCAGGGCGACCTGGACGTGGGGGGCTACGAGGGCGGG
CTCGCCGTGAAAGAGTGGCTGCTGGCCCACGAGGGCCACAGACTGGGCAAGCCTGGGCTGGGTTAGTGAT
TTCTCGAGAGCGGCCGCTACGTAAATTCCGCCCCCCCCCCTAACGTTACTGGCCGAAGCCGCTTGGAATA
AGGCCGGTGTGCGTTTGTCTATATGTTATTTTCCACCATATTGCCGTCTTTTGGCAATGTGAGGGCCCGG
AAACCTGGCCCTGTCTTCTTGACGAGCATTCCTAGGGGTCTTTCCCCTCTCGCCAAAGGAATGCAAGGTC
TGTTGAATGTCGTGAAGGAAGCAGTTCCTCTGGAAGTTTCTTGAAGACAAACAACGTCTGTAGCGACCCT
TTGCAGGCAGCGGAACCCCCCACCTGGCGACAGGTGCCTCTGCGGCCAAAAGCCACGTGTATAAGATACA
CCTGCAAAGGCGGCACAACCCCAGTGCCACGTTGTGAGTTGGATAGTTGTGGAAAGAGTCAAATGGCTCT
CCTCAAGCGTATTCAACAAGGGGCTGAAGGATGCCCAGAAGGTACCCCATTGTATGGGATCTGATCTGGG
GCCTCGGTGCACATGCTTTACATGTGTTTAGTCGAGGTTAAAAAAACGTCTAGGCCCCCCGAACCACGGG
GACGTGGTTTTCCTTTGAAAAACACGATGATAATATGGCCACAACCGTCGACATGGTCATGAAAACATTT
AACATTTCTCAACAAGATCTAGAATTAGTAGAAGTAGCGACAGAGAAGATTACAATGCTTTATGAGGATA
ATAAACATCATGTGGGAGCGGCAATTCGTACGAAAACAGGAGAAATCATTTCGGCAGTACATATTGAAGC
GTATATAGGACGAGTAACTGTTTGTGCAGAAGCCATTGCGATTGGTAGTGCAGTTTCGAATGGACAAAAG
GATTTTGACACGATTGTAGCTGTTAGACACCCTTATTCTGACGAAGTAGATAGAAGTATTCGAGTGGTAA
GTCCTTGTGGTATGTGTAGGGAGTTGATTTCAGACTATGCACCAGATTGTTTTGTGTTAATAGAAATGAA
TGGCAAGTTAGTCAAAACTACGATTGAAGAACTCATTCCACTCAAATATACCCGAAATTAAGTCGACCGC
CCGCCCCACGACCCGCAGCGCCCGACCGAAAGGAGCGCACGACCCCATGGCTCGACGATAAAATAAAAGA
TTTTATTTAGTCTCCAGAAAAAGGGGGGAATGAAAGACCCCACCTGTAGGTTTGGCAAGCTAGCTTAAGT
AACGCCATTTTGCAAGGCATGGAAAAATACATAACTGAGAATAGAGAAGTTCAGATCAAGGTCAGGAACA
GATGGAACAGCTGAATATGGGCCAAACAGGATATCTGTGGTAAGCAGTTCCTGCCCCGGCTCAGGGCCAA
GAACAGATGGAACAGCTGAATATGGGCCAAACAGGATATCTGTGGTAAGCAGTTCCTGCCCCGGCTCAGG
GCCAAGAACAGATGGTCCCCAGATGCGGTCCAGCCCTCAGCAGTTTCTAGAGAACCATCAGATGTTTCCA
GGGTGCCCCAAGGACCTGAAATGACCCTGTGCCTTATTTGAACTAACCAATCAGTTCGCTTCTCGCTTCT
GTTCGCGCGCTTCTGCTCCCCGAGCTCAATAAAAGAGCCCACAACCCCTCACTCGGCGCGCCAGTCCTCC
GATTGACTGAGTCGCCCGGGTACCCGTGTATCCAATAAACCCTCTTGCAGTTGCATCCGACTTGTGGTCT
CGCTGTTCCTTGGGAGGGTCTCCTCTGAGTGATTGACTACCCGTCAGCGGGGGTCTTTCACATGCAGCAT
GTATCAAAATTAATTTGGTTTTTTTTCTTAAGTATTTACATTAAATGGCCATAGTTGCATTAATGAATCG
GCCAACGCGCGGGGAGAGGCGGTTTGCGTATTGGGCGCTCTTCCGCTTCCTCGCTCACTGACTCGCTGCG
CTCGGTCGTTCGGCTGCGGCGAGCGGTATCAGCTCACTCAAAGGCGGTAATACGGTTATCCACAGAATCA
GGGGATAACGCAGGAAAGAACATGTGAGCAAAAGGCCAGCAAAAGGCCAGGAACCGTAAAAAGGCCGCGT
TGCTGGCGTTTTTCCATAGGCTCCGCCCCCCTGACGAGCATCACAAAAATCGACGCTCAAGTCAGAGGTG
GCGAAACCCGACAGGACTATAAAGATACCAGGCGTTTCCCCCTGGAAGCTCCCTCGTGCGCTCTCCTGTT
CCGACCCTGCCGCTTACCGGATACCTGTCCGCCTTTCTCCCTTCGGGAAGCGTGGCGCTTTCTCATAGCT
CACGCTGTAGGTATCTCAGTTCGGTGTAGGTCGTTCGCTCCAAGCTGGGCTGTGTGCACGAACCCCCCGT
TCAGCCCGACCGCTGCGCCTTATCCGGTAACTATCGTCTTGAGTCCAACCCGGTAAGACACGACTTATCG
CCACTGGCAGCAGCCACTGGTAACAGGATTAGCAGAGCGAGGTATGTAGGCGGTGCTACAGAGTTCTTGA
AGTGGTGGCCTAACTACGGCTACACTAGAAGAACAGTATTTGGTATCTGCGCTCTGCTGAAGCCAGTTAC
CTTCGGAAAAAGAGTTGGTAGCTCTTGATCCGGCAAACAAACCACCGCTGGTAGCGGTGGTTTTTTTGTT
TGCAAGCAGCAGATTACGCGCAGAAAAAAAGGATCTCAAGAAGATCCTTTGATCTTTTCTACGGGGTCTG
ACGCTCAGTGGAACGAAAACTCACGTTAAGGGATTTTGGTCATGAGATTATCAAAAAGGATCTTCACCTA
GATCCTTTTGCGGCCGGCCGCAAATCAATCTAAAGTATATATGAGTAAACTTGGTCTGACAGTTACCAAT
GCTTAATCAGTGAGGCACCTATCTCAGCGATCTGTCTATTTCGTTCATCCATAGTTGCCTGACTCCCCGT
CGTGTAGATAACTACGATACGGGAGGGCTTACCATCTGGCCCCAGTGCTGCAATGATACCGCGAGACCCA
CGCTCACCGGCTCCAGATTTATCAGCAATAAACCAGCCAGCCGGAAGGGCCGAGCGCAGAAGTGGTCCTG
CAACTTTATCCGCCTCCATCCAGTCTATTAATTGTTGCCGGGAAGCTAGAGTAAGTAGTTCGCCAGTTAA
TAGTTTGCGCAACGTTGTTGCCATTGCTACAGGCATCGTGGTGTCACGCTCGTCGTTTGGTATGGCTTCA
TTCAGCTCCGGTTCCCAACGATCAAGGCGAGTTACATGATCCCCCATGTTGTGCAAAAAAGCGGTTAGCT
CCTTCGGTCCTCCGATCGTTGTCAGAAGTAAGTTGGCCGCAGTGTTATCACTCATGGTTATGGCAGCACT
GCATAATTCTCTTACTGTCATGCCATCCGTAAGATGCTTTTCTGTGACTGGTGAGTACTCAACCAAGTCA
TTCTGAGAATAGTGTATGCGGCGACCGAGTTGCTCTTGCCCGGCGTCAACACGGGATAATACCGCGCCAC
ATAGCAGAACTTTAAAAGTGCTCATCATTGGAAAACGTTCTTCGGGGCGAAAACTCTCAAGGATCTTACC
GCTGTTGAGATCCAGTTCGATGTAACCCACTCGTGCACCCAACTGATCTTCAGCATCTTTTACTTTCACC
AGCGTTTCTGGGTGAGCAAAAACAGGAAGGCAAAATGCCGCAAAAAAGGGAATAAGGGCGACACGGAAAT
GTTGAATACTCATACTCTTCCTTTTTCAATATTATTGAAGCATTTATCAGGGTTATTGTCTCATGAGCGG
ATACATATTTGAATGTATTTAGAAAAATAAACAAATAGGGGTTCCGCGCACATTTCCCCGAAAAGTGCCA
CCTGACGTCTAAGAAACCATTATTATCATGACATTAACCTATAAAAATAGGCGTATCACGAGGCCCTTTC
GTCTTCACTATAGGAGCTTGGCCCATTGCATACGTTGTATCCATATCATAATATGTACATTTATATTGGC
TCATGTCCAACATTACCGCCATGTTGACATTGATTATTGACTAGTTATTAATAGTAATCAATTACGGGGT
CATTAGTTCATAGCCCATATATGGAGTTCCGCGTTACATAACTTACGGTAAATGGCCCGCCTGGCTGACC
GCCCAACGACCCCCGCCCATTGACGTCAATAATGACGTATGTTCCCATAGTAACGCCAATAGGGACTTTC
CATTGACGTCAATGGGTGGAGTATTTACGGTAAACTGCCCACTTGGCAGTACATCAAGTGTATCATATGC
CAAGTACGCCCCCTATTGACGTCAATGACGGTAAATGGCCCGCCTGGCATTATGCCCAGTACATGACCTT
ATGGGACTTTCCTACTTGGCAGTACATCTACGTATTAGTCATCGCTATTACCATGCTAGAGAACCATCAG
ATGTTTCCAGGGTGCCCCAAGGACCTGAAATGACCCTGTGCCTTATTTGAACTAACCAATCAGTTCGCTT
CTCGCTTCTGTTCGCGCGCTTCTGCTCCCCGAGCTCAATAAAAGAGCCCACAACCCCTCACTCGGCGCGC
CAGTCCTCCGATTGACTGAGTCGCCCGGGTACCCGTGTATCCAATAAACCCTCTTGCAGTTGCATCCGAC
TTGTGGTCTCGCTGTTCCTTGGGAGGGTCTCCTCTGAGTGATTGACTACCCGTCAGCGGGGGTCTTTCAT
TTGGGGGCTCGTCCGGGATCGGGAGACCCCTGCCCAGGGACCACCGACCCACCACCGGGAGGTAAGCTGG
CCAGCAACTTATCTGTGTCTGTCCGATTGTCTAGTGTCTATGACTGATTTTATGCGCCTGCGTCGGTACT
AGTTAGCTAACTAGCTCTGTATCTGGCGGACCCGTGGTGGAACTGACGAGTTCGGAACACCCGGCCGCAA
CCCTGGGAGACGTCCCAGGGACTTCGGGGGCCGTTTTTGTGGCCCGACCTGAGTCCAAAAATCCCGATCG
TTTTGGACTCTTTGGTGCACCCCCCTTAGAGGAGGGATATGTGGTTCTGGTAGGAGACGAGAACCTAAAA
CAGTTCCCGCCTCCGTCTGAATTTTTGCTTTCGGTTTGGGACCGAAGCCGCGCCGCGCGTCTTGTCTGCT
GCAGCATCGTTCTGTGTTGTCTCTGTCTGACTGTGTTTCTGTATTTGTCTGAAAATATGGGCCCGGGCCA
GACTGTTACCACTCCCTTAAGTTTGACCTTAGGTCACTGGAAAGATGTCGAGCGGATCGCTCACAACCAG
TCGGTAGATGTCAAGAAGAGACGTTGGGTTACCTTCTGCTCTGCAGAATGGCCAACCTTTAACGTCGGAT
GGCCGCGAGACGGCACCTTTAA
Features (pLannotate 1.2.2; 15 found; start..end, strand, type, name):
    260..634     +  misc_feature   pol region: Moloney murine leukemia virus (MMLV) pol region containing the splice acceptor site
    670..879     +  CDS            oli (fragment): ATP9_NEUCR - Also known as atp-9, atp9, prl-1. Experimental evidence at protein level: Swiss-Prot protein existence level 1. Mitochondrial membrane ATP synthase (F(1)F(0) ATP synthase or Complex V) produces ATP from ADP in the presence of a proton gradient across the membrane which is generated by electron transport complexes of the respiratory chain. F-type ATPases consist of two structural domains, F(1) - containing the extramembraneous catalytic core and F(0) - containing the membrane proton channel, linked together by a central stalk and a peripheral stalk. During catalysis, ATP synthesis
    922..1805    +  CDS            HaloTag® (fragment): modified bacterial dehalogenase that forms covalent bonds with chloroalkane derivatives
   1831..2373    +  CDS            SNAP-tag®: human O6-alkylguanine-DNA-alkyltransferase variant that forms covalent bonds with benzylguanine derivatives fast-reacting variant, optimized for mammalian expression
   2411..2986    +  misc_feature   IRES2: internal ribosome entry site (IRES) of the encephalomyocarditis virus (EMCV)
   2999..3418    +  CDS            bsr: BSR_BACCE - Experimental evidence at protein level: Swiss-Prot protein existence level 1. Catalyzes the deamination of the cytosine moiety of the antibiotics blasticidin S, cytomycin and acetylblasticidin S. From Bacillus cereus.
   3529..4120    +  LTR            LTR: long terminal repeat from Moloney murine leukemia virus
   4186..4238    -  CDS            lacI (fragment): lac repressor; lacI; The lac repressor binds to the lac operator to inhibit transcription in E. coli. This inhibition can be relieved by adding lactose or isopropyl-β-D-thiogalactopyranoside (IPTG).
   4421..5009    -  rep_origin     ori: high-copy-number ColE1/pMB1/pBR322/pUC origin of replication
   5173..6033    -  CDS            AmpR: β-lactamase; bla; confers resistance to ampicillin, carbenicillin, and related antibiotics
   6034..6138    -  promoter       AmpR promoter: bla
   6326..6705    +  enhancer       CMV enhancer: human cytomegalovirus immediate early enhancer
   6706..7001    +  LTR            3' LTR (ΔU3) (fragment): self-inactivating 3' long terminal repeat (LTR) from Moloney murine leukemia virus
   7064..7421    +  misc_feature   MMLV Ψ: packaging signal of Moloney murine leukemia virus (MMLV)
   7486..250     +  CDS            gag (truncated) (across the origin): truncated Moloney murine leukemia virus (MMLV) gag gene lacking the start codon
