[The description below was written by a language model from this plasmid's Addgene catalogue record and pLannotate feature annotations shown in this document.]
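Description:
pMRX-IBU-pSu9-HaloTag7-SNAP is a Moloney murine leukemia virus-based retroviral expression vector built on the pMRX-IBU backbone, used to deliver a mitochondrially targeted reporter into mammalian cells. In bacteria it is maintained through a high-copy ColE1/pUC-type origin and an ampicillin resistance gene with its own bla promoter. The viral portion begins with a CMV enhancer joined to a partial LTR, a hybrid 5′ element that drives transcription of the viral genome and corresponds to the CMV promoter listed in the record. It is followed by the MMLV Ψ packaging signal, a truncated gag lacking its start codon, and a pol fragment carrying the splice acceptor, with a full MMLV LTR closing the provirus downstream.

The payload is a single open reading frame in which the presequence of Neurospora crassa Fo-ATPase subunit 9 (residues 1–69), a widely used mitochondrial matrix import signal, is fused to HaloTag7 and then to a SNAP-tag. An EMCV IRES placed after this fusion allows translation of the blasticidin S deaminase gene (bsr) from the same transcript, so transduced cells can be selected with blasticidin.

The stated purpose is measuring mitophagy with the Halo processing assay. In this type of assay, HaloTag covalently bound to its chloroalkane ligand resists lysosomal degradation, so delivery of labelled mitochondria to lysosomes releases a free Halo fragment from the full-length fusion that can be quantified. The SNAP-tag offers a second, orthogonal covalent labelling handle.

The catalogue sizes are inconsistent: 7,652 bp is listed as the backbone size, but it matches the full sequenced plasmid, while the stated total is smaller.
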