Addgene plasmid #217319: pMRX-IBU-pSu9-HaloTag7-SNAP
Purpose: Expresses the presequence of Neurospora crassa Fo-ATPase subunit 9 (residues 1–69) with HaloTag and SNAP tag for measuring mitophagy activity by Halo processing assay.
Depositing lab: Noboru Mizushima. Depositing organization: The University of Tokyo. Publication: Autophagy adaptors mediate Parkin-dependent mitophagy by forming sheet-like liquid condensates. Yang Z, Yoshii SR, Sakai Y, Zhang J, Chino H, Knorr RL, Mizushima N. EMBO J. 2024 Nov;43(22):5613-5634. doi: 10.1038/s44318-024-00272-5. Epub 2024 Oct 17. PubMed 39420095.
Backbone
  Vector backbone: pMRX-IBU
  Backbone size w/o insert (bp): 7652
  Total vector size (bp): 5945
  Vector type: Retroviral
  Selectable markers: Blasticidin
Growth in bacteria
  Bacterial resistance: Ampicillin, 100 μg/mL
  Growth temperature: 37°C
  Growth strain: NEB Stable
  Copy number: High Copy
Gene/Insert
  Gene/Insert name: Neurospora crassa Fo-ATPase subunit 9 (residues 1–69) with HaloTag and SNAP tag
  Species: Neurospora crassa
  Insert size (bp): 1707
  Promoter: CMV
  Tag / fusion protein: HaloTag (C terminal on insert); SNAP (C terminal on insert)
  Cloning method: Gibson Cloning
  Sequencing primers: 5′ CGATataAAGCTTaaaGGATCCATGGCCTCCACTCGTGTCCTCGCCTC
Terms and licenses: Academic/Nonprofit Terms; Industry Terms: Not Available to Industry
Depositor comments: Please visit https://www.biorxiv.org/content/10.1101/2023.09.11.557117v2 for bioRxiv preprint.
How to cite: pMRX-IBU-pSu9-HaloTag7-SNAP was a gift from Noboru Mizushima (Addgene plasmid # 217319 ; http://n2t.net/addgene:217319 ; RRID:Addgene_217319)
